>Addgene plasmid #81964 | pDONR223_STAG2_WT | addgene full sequence | sequence record 169089 | Addgene NGS Result
CGTAGAAAAGATCAAAGGATCTTCTTGAGATCCTTTTTTTCTGCGCGTAATCTGCTGCTTGCAAACAAAA
AAACCACCGCTACCAGCGGTGGTTTGTTTGCCGGATCAAGAGCTACCAACTCTTTTTCCGAAGGTAACTG
GCTTCAGCAGAGCGCAGATACCAAATACTGTTCTTCTAGTGTAGCCGTAGTTAGGCCACCACTTCAAGAA
CTCTGTAGCACCGCCTACATACCTCGCTCTGCTAATCCTGTTACCAGTGGCTGCTGCCAGTGGCGATAAG
TCGTGTCTTACCGGGTTGGACTCAAGACGATAGTTACCGGATAAGGCGCAGCGGTCGGGCTGAACGGGGG
GTTCGTGCACACAGCCCAGCTTGGAGCGAACGACCTACACCGAACTGAGATACCTACAGCGTGAGCTATG
AGAAAGCGCCACGCTTCCCGAAGGGAGAAAGGCGGACAGGTATCCGGTAAGCGGCAGGGTCGGAACAGGA
GAGCGCACGAGGGAGCTTCCAGGGGGAAACGCCTGGTATCTTTATAGTCCTGTCGGGTTTCGCCACCTCT
GACTTGAGCGTCGATTTTTGTGATGCTCGTCAGGGGGGCGGAGCCTATGGAAAAACGCCAGCAACGCGGC
CTTTTTACGGTTCCTGGCCTTTTGCTGGCCTTTTGCTCACATGTTCTTTCCTGCGTTATCCCCTGATTCT
GTGGATAACCGTATTACCGCCTTTGAGTGAGCTGATACCGCTCGCCGCAGCCGAACGACCGAGCGCAGCG
AGTCAGTGAGCGAGGAAGCGGAAGAGCGCCCAATACGCAAACCGCCTCTCCCCGCGCGTTGGCCGATTCA
TTAATGCAGCTGGCACGACAGGTTTCCCGACTGGAAAGCGGGCAGTGAGCGCAACGCAATTAATACGCGT
ACCGCTAGCCAGGAAGAGTTTGTAGAAACGCAAAAAGGCCATCCGTCAGGATGGCCTTCTGCTTAGTTTG
ATGCCTGGCAGTTTATGGCGGGCGTCCTGCCCGCCACCCTCCGGGCCGTTGCTTCACAACGTTCAAATCC
GCTCCCGGCGGATTTGTCCTACTCAGGAGAGCGTTCACCGACAAACAACAGATAAAACGAAAGGCCCAGT
CTTCCGACTGAGCCTTTCGTTTTATTTGATGCCTGGCAGTTCCCTACTCTCGCGTTAACGCTAGCATGGA
TGTTTTCCCAGTCACGACGTTGTAAAACGACGGCCAGTCTTAAGCTCGGGCCCCAAATAATGATTTTATT
TTGACTGATAGTGACCTGTTCGTTGCAACAAATTGATGAGCAATGCTTTTTTATAATGCCAACTTTGTAC
AAAAAAGTTGGCATGATAGCAGCTCCAGAAATACCAACTGATTTTAATCTACTACAGGAGTCAGAAACAC
ATTTTTCTTCTGACACAGATTTTGAAGATATCGAAGGAAAAAACCAAAAGCAAGGCAAAGGCAAAACTTG
TAAAAAAGGCAAAAAGGGCCCAGCAGAAAAGGGCAAAGGTGGAAATGGAGGAGGAAAACCTCCTTCTGGT
CCAAACCGAATGAATGGTCATCACCAACAGAATGGAGTGGAAAACATGATGTTGTTTGAAGTTGTTAAAA
TGGGCAAGAGTGCTATGCAGTCGGTGGTAGATGATTGGATAGAATCATACAAGCATGACCGAGATATAGC
ACTTCTTGACCTTATCAACTTTTTTATTCAGTGTTCAGGCTGTAAAGGAGTTGTCACAGCAGAAATGTTT
AGACATATGCAGAACTCTGAGATAATTCGAAAAATGACTGAAGAATTCGATGAGGATAGTGGAGATTATC
CACTTACCATGGCTGGTCCTCAGTGGAAGAAGTTCAAATCCAGTTTTTGTGAATTCATTGGCGTGTTAGT
ACGGCAATGTCAATATAGTATCATATATGATGAGTATATGATGGATACAGTCATTTCACTTCTTACAGGA
TTGTCTGACTCACAAGTCAGAGCATTTCGACATACAAGCACCCTGGCAGCTATGAAGTTGATGACAGCTT
TGGTGAATGTGGCACTAAATCTTAGCATTAATATGGATAATACACAAAGACAATATGAAGCAGAACGGAA
TAAAATGATTGGAAAACGAGCCAATGAGAGGCTAGAACTCCTGCTACAAAAGCGGAAAGAGCTTCAGGAA
AATCAAGATGAAATAGAAAATATGATGAATGCAATATTTAAAGGAGTGTTTGTACATAGATACCGTGATG
CGATAGCTGAAATTCGAGCTATTTGCATTGAAGAGATTGGCATTTGGATGAAGATGTATAGTGATGCCTT
TCTTAATGACAGTTATTTAAAATATGTTGGTTGGACTATGCATGATAAGCAAGGTGAAGTAAGACTCAAA
TGTCTTACTGCTCTACAAGGGCTTTATTATAACAAAGAGCTTAATTCCAAACTGGAACTTTTTACCAGTC
GGTTCAAGGATAGAATTGTGTCTATGACCCTTGACAAAGAATATGATGTTGCAGTACAAGCAATAAAATT
ACTCACTCTTGTTTTACAGAGTAGTGAAGAAGTTCTCACTGCAGAAGATTGTGAAAATGTCTATCATCTG
GTTTATTCAGCTCACCGGCCAGTAGCAGTAGCAGCTGGAGAATTTCTCTACAAAAAGCTCTTCAGTCGTA
GAGATCCAGAGGAGGATGGAATGATGAAAAGAAGAGGAAGACAAGGTCCAAATGCCAACCTTGTTAAGAC
ATTGGTTTTTTTCTTTCTAGAAAGTGAGTTACATGAGCATGCAGCATACCTTGTGGATAGCATGTGGGAC
TGTGCTACTGAGCTGCTGAAAGACTGGGAATGTATGAATAGCTTGTTACTGGAAGAGCCACTTAGTGGAG
AGGAAGCACTAACAGATAGGCAAGAGAGTGCTCTGATTGAAATAATGCTTTGTACCATTAGACAAGCGGC
TGAATGTCATCCTCCCGTGGGAAGAGGGACAGGAAAAAGGGTGCTTACAGCAAAGGAGAAGAAGACACAG
TTGGATGATAGGACAAAAATCACTGAGCTTTTTGCCGTGGCCCTTCCTCAGTTATTAGCAAAATACTCTG
TAGATGCAGAAAAGGTGACTAACTTGTTGCAGTTGCCTCAGTACTTTGATTTGGAAATATATACCACTGG
ACGATTAGAAAAGCATTTGGATGCCTTATTGCGACAGATCCGGAATATTGTAGAGAAGCACACAGATACA
GATGTTTTGGAAGCATGTTCTAAAACTTACCATGCACTCTGTAATGAAGAGTTCACAATCTTCAACAGAG
TAGATATTTCAAGAAGTCAACTGATAGATGAATTGGCAGATAAATTTAACCGGCTTCTTGAAGATTTTCT
GCAAGAGGGTGAAGAACCTGATGAAGATGATGCATATCAGGTATTGTCAACATTGAAGAGGATCACTGCT
TTTCATAATGCCCATGACCTTTCAAAGTGGGATTTATTTGCTTGTAATTACAAACTCTTGAAAACTGGAA
TCGAAAATGGAGACATGCCTGAGCAGATTGTTATTCACGCACTGCAGTGTACTCACTATGTAATCCTTTG
GCAACTTGCTAAGATAACTGAAAGCAGCTCTACAAAGGAGGACTTGCTGCGTTTAAAGAAACAAATGAGA
GTATTTTGTCAGATATGTCAACATTACCTGACCAACGTGAATACTACTGTTAAGGAACAGGCCTTCACTA
TTCTGTGTGATATTTTGATGATCTTCAGCCATCAGATTATGTCAGGAGGGCGTGACATGTTAGAGCCATT
AGTGTATACCCCTGATTCTTCATTGCAGTCTGAGTTGCTCAGCTTTATTTTGGATCATGTCTTCATTGAA
CAGGATGATGATAATAATAGTGCAGATGGTCAGCAAGAGGATGAAGCCAGTAAAATTGAAGCTCTGCACA
AGAGAAGAAATTTACTTGCAGCATTTTGTAAGCTAATTGTATATACTGTGGTGGAGATGAATACAGCTGC
AGATATCTTCAAACAGTATATGAAGTATTATAATGACTATGGAGATATCATCAAAGAAACAATGAGTAAA
ACAAGGCAGATAGACAAAATTCAGTGTGCTAAGACCCTTATTCTCAGTCTGCAACAGCTTTTTAATGAAA
TGATACAAGAAAATGGCTATAATTTTGATAGATCATCCTCTACATTTAGTGGCATAAAAGAACTTGCTCG
ACGTTTTGCTTTAACTTTTGGACTTGATCAGTTGAAAACAAGAGAAGCCATTGCCATGCTACACAAAGAT
GGCATAGAATTTGCTTTTAAAGAGCCTAATCCGCAAGGGGAGAGCCATCCACCTTTAAATTTGGCATTTC
TTGATATTCTGAGTGAATTTTCTTCTAAACTACTTCGACAAGACAAAAGAACAGTGTATGTTTACTTGGA
AAAGTTCATGACCTTTCAGATGTCACTCCGAAGAGAGGATGTGTGGCTTCCACTGATGTCTTACCGAAAT
TCTTTGCTAGCTGGTGGTGATGATGACACCATGTCAGTCATTAGTGGAATCAGCAGCCGGGGGTCAACAG
TACGGAGTAAAAAATCAAAACCATCTACAGGAAAACGGAAAGTGGTTGAGGGCATGCAGCTTTCACTCAC
TGAAGAAAGTAGTAGTAGTGACAGTATGTGGTTAAGCAGAGAACAAACACTGCACACCCCTGTTATGATG
CAGACACCACAACTCACCTCCACTATTATGAGAGAGCCCAAAAGATTACGGCCTGAGGATAGCTTCATGA
GTGTTTATCCAATGCAGACTGAACATCATCAAACACCTCTTGATTATAATCGGCGTGGCACAAGCCTAAT
GGAAGATGATGAAGAGCCAATTGTGGAAGATGTTATGATGTCCTCAGAAGGGAGGATTGAGGATCTTAAT
GAGGGAATGGATTTTGACACCATGGATATAGATTTGCCACCATCAAAGAACAGACGAGAGAGAACAGAAC
TGAAGCCTGATTTCTTTGATCCAGCTTCAATTATGGATGAATCAGTTCTTGGAGTGTCAATGTTTTACCC
AACTTTCTTGTACAAAGTTGGCATTATAAGAAAGCATTGCTTATCAATTTGTTGCAACGAACAGGTCACT
ATCAGTCAAAATAAAATCATTATTTGCCATCCAGCTGATATCCCCTATAGTGAGTCGTATTACATGGTCA
TAGCTGTTTCCTGGCAGCTCTGGCCCGTGTCTCAAAATCTCTGATGTTACATTGCACAAGATAAAAATAT
ATCATCATGCCTCCTCTAGACCAGCCAGGACAGAAATGCCTCGACTTCGCTGCTACCCAAGGTTGCCGGG
TGACGCACACCGTGGAAACGGATGAAGGCACGAACCCAGTGGACATAAGCCTGTTCGGTTCGTAAGCTGT
AATGCAAGTAGCGTATGCGCTCACGCAACTGGTCCAGAACCTTGACCGAACGCAGCGGTGGTAACGGCGC
AGTGGCGGTTTTCATGGCTTGTTATGACTGTTTTTTTGGGGTACAGTCTATGCCTCGGGCATCCAAGCAG
CAAGCGCGTTACGCCGTGGGTCGATGTTTGATGTTATGGAGCAGCAACGATGTTACGCAGCAGGGCAGTC
GCCCTAAAACAAAGTTAAACATTATGAGGGAAGCGGTGATCGCCGAAGTATCGACTCAACTATCAGAGGT
AGTTGGCGTCATCGAGCGCCATCTCGAACCGACGTTGCTGGCCGTACATTTGTACGGCTCCGCAGTGGAT
GGCGGCCTGAAGCCACACAGTGATATTGATTTGCTGGTTACGGTGACCGTAAGGCTTGATGAAACAACGC
GGCGAGCTTTGATCAACGACCTTTTGGAAACTTCGGCTTCCCCTGGAGAGAGCGAGATTCTCCGCGCTGT
AGAAGTCACCATTGTTGTGCACGACGACATCATTCCGTGGCGTTATCCAGCTAAGCGCGAACTGCAATTT
GGAGAATGGCAGCGCAATGACATTCTTGCAGGTATCTTCGAGCCAGCCACGATCGACATTGATCTGGCTA
TCTTGCTGACAAAAGCAAGAGAACATAGCGTTGCCTTGGTAGGTCCAGCGGCGGAGGAACTCTTTGATCC
GGTTCCTGAACAGGATCTATTTGAGGCGCTAAATGAAACCTTAACGCTATGGAACTCGCCGCCCGACTGG
GCTGGCGATGAGCGAAATGTAGTGCTTACGTTGTCCCGCATTTGGTACAGCGCAGTAACCGGCAAAATCG
CGCCGAAGGATGTCGCTGCCGACTGGGCAATGGAGCGCCTGCCGGCCCAGTATCAGCCCGTCATACTTGA
AGCTAGACAGGCTTATCTTGGACAAGAAGAAGATCGCTTGGCCTCGCGCGCAGATCAGTTGGAAGAATTT
GTCCACTACGTGAAAGGCGAGATCACCAAGGTAGTCGGCAAATAACCCTCGAGCCACCCATGACCAAAAT
CCCTTAACGTGAGTTACGCGTCGTTCCACTGAGCGTCAGACCC
Features (pLannotate 1.2.2; 12 found; start..end, strand, type, name):
     25..613     +  rep_origin     ori: high-copy-number ColE1/pMB1/pBR322/pUC origin of replication
    796..888     +  CDS            lacI (fragment): lac repressor; lacI; The lac repressor binds to the lac operator to inhibit transcription in E. coli. This inhibition can be relieved by adding lactose or isopropyl-β-D-thiogalactopyranoside (IPTG).
    943..970     -  terminator     rrnB T2 terminator: transcription terminator T2 from the E. coli rrnB gene
   1102..1145    +  terminator     rrnB T1 terminator: Escherichia coli rrnB; transcription terminator T1 from the E. coli rrnB gene
   1192..1228    -  CDS            lacZα (fragment): LacZα fragment of β-galactosidase; lacZ fragment
   1245..1340    +  protein_bind   attL3: mutant version of attL; recombination site for the Gateway® LR reaction LR Clonase™
   1343..5035    +  CDS            STAG2: STAG2_HUMAN - Also known as SA2. Experimental evidence at protein level: Swiss-Prot protein existence level 1. Component of cohesin complex, a complex required for the cohesion of sister chromatids after DNA replication. The cohesin complex apparently forms a large proteinaceous ring within which sister chromatids can be trapped. At anaphase, the complex is cleaved and dissociates from chromatin, allowing sister chromatids to segregate. The cohesin complex may also play a role in spindle pole assembly during mitosis. From Homo sapiens (Human).
   5037..5136    -  protein_bind   attL2: mutant version of attL; recombination site for the Gateway® LR reaction LR Clonase™
   5154..5172    -  promoter       T7 promoter: promoter for bacteriophage T7 RNA polymerase
   5362..5385    +  promoter       Pc promoter (fragment): intI1 (promoter lies within the coding sequence); class 1 integron promoter
   5561..5617    +  CDS            GmR (fragment): gentamycin acetyltransferase; aacC1; confers resistance to gentamycin
   5624..6415    +  CDS            SmR: aminoglycoside adenylyltransferase (Murphy, 1985); aadA; confers resistance to spectinomycin and streptomycin
