[The description below was written by a language model from this plasmid's Addgene catalogue record and pLannotate feature annotations shown in this document.]
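Description:
pDONR223_STAG2_WT is a Gateway entry clone built on the Invitrogen pDONR223 backbone and carrying the wild-type human STAG2 open reading frame, recorded against reference transcript NM_006603.4. It is a purely bacterial cloning plasmid. A high-copy ColE1/pUC-type origin maintains it in E. coli, and selection is with spectinomycin through the aadA (SmR) aminoglycoside adenylyltransferase gene. That gene sits downstream of a fragment of the class 1 integron Pc promoter and a short gentamicin-resistance remnant. The sequenced record is 6,483 nt, of which the STAG2 coding sequence occupies about 3.7 kb.

The ORF is flanked by two attL recombination sites, which the automated annotation labels attL3 and attL2. These allow the insert to be moved by an LR Clonase reaction into any compatible Gateway destination vector. rrnB T1 and T2 terminators lie upstream of the cassette and insulate it from read-through transcription, and small lacI and lacZα fragments are backbone remnants. No promoter drives STAG2 in this plasmid. The only nearby promoter is a T7 promoter beyond the 3′ att site, on the opposite strand from the ORF, so expression depends on the destination vector chosen. The depositor notes an "open" configuration, meaning no stop codon immediately follows the insert, which permits in-frame C-terminal fusion to tags or reporters supplied by the destination vector.

STAG2 (SA2) encodes a subunit of the cohesin complex that holds sister chromatids together after replication. The clone belongs to the Target Accelerator Plasmid Collection, and the associated publication concerns functional testing of rare cancer variants. The record does not state this clone's specific role, but a wild-type clone of this kind would plausibly serve as a reference alongside mutant alleles.
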