Addgene plasmid #81964: pDONR223_STAG2_WT
Purpose: Gateway Donor vector containing STAG2, part of the Target Accelerator Plasmid Collection.
Depositing lab: Jesse Boehm & William Hahn & David Root. Depositing organization: Broad Institute. Publication: Systematic Functional Interrogation of Rare Cancer Variants Identifies Oncogenic Alleles. Kim E, Ilic N, Shrestha Y, Zou L, Kamburov A, Zhu C, Yang X, Lubonja R, Tran N, Nguyen C, Lawrence MS, Piccioni F, Bagul M, Doench JG, Chouinard CR, Wu X, Hogstrom L, Natoli T, Tamayo P, Horn H, Corsello SM, Lage K, Root DE, Subramanian A, Golub TR, Getz G, Boehm JS, Hahn WC. Cancer Discov. 2016 Jul;6(7):714-26. doi: 10.1158/2159-8290.CD-16-0160. Epub 2016 May 4. PubMed 27147599.
Backbone
  Vector backbone: pDONR223
  Backbone manufacturer: Invitrogen
  Backbone size w/o insert (bp): 2790
  Vector type: Gateway Entry vector
Growth in bacteria
  Bacterial resistance: Spectinomycin, 50 μg/mL
  Growth temperature: 37°C
  Growth strain: DH5alpha
  Copy number: High Copy
Gene/Insert
  Gene/Insert name: STAG2 (alt name: NM_006603.4)
  Species: H. sapiens (human)
  Mutation: WT
  Entrez Gene: STAG2 (a.k.a. SA-2, SA2, SCC3B, bA517O1.1)
  Promoter: None
  Cloning method: Gateway Cloning
  Sequencing primers: 5′ M13pUC-fwd; 3′ M13-Rev
Terms and licenses: Academic/Nonprofit Terms; Industry Terms: Not Available to Industry
Depositor comments: Open state: NO stop codon immediately follows insert
How to cite: pDONR223_STAG2_WT was a gift from Jesse Boehm & William Hahn & David Root (Addgene plasmid # 81964 ; http://n2t.net/addgene:81964 ; RRID:Addgene_81964)
