>Addgene plasmid #81964 | pDONR223_STAG2_WT | depositor partial sequence | sequence record 155283 | Insert sequence
ATGATAGCAGCTCCAGAAATACCAACTGATTTTAATCTACTACAGGAGTCAGAAACACATTTTTCTTCTG
ACACAGATTTTGAAGATATCGAAGGAAAAAACCAAAAGCAAGGCAAAGGCAAAACTTGTAAAAAAGGCAA
AAAGGGCCCAGCAGAAAAGGGCAAAGGTGGAAATGGAGGAGGAAAACCTCCTTCTGGTCCAAACCGAATG
AATGGTCATCACCAACAGAATGGAGTGGAAAACATGATGTTGTTTGAAGTTGTTAAAATGGGCAAGAGTG
CTATGCAGTCGGTGGTAGATGATTGGATAGAATCATACAAGCATGACCGAGATATAGCACTTCTTGACCT
TATCAACTTTTTTATTCAGTGTTCAGGCTGTAAAGGAGTTGTCACAGCAGAAATGTTTAGACATATGCAG
AACTCTGAGATAATTCGAAAAATGACTGAAGAATTCGATGAGGATAGTGGAGATTATCCACTTACCATGG
CTGGTCCTCAGTGGAAGAAGTTCAAATCCAGTTTTTGTGAATTCATTGGCGTGTTAGTACGGCAATGTCA
ATATAGTATCATATATGATGAGTATATGATGGATACAGTCATTTCACTTCTTACAGGATTGTCTGACTCA
CAAGTCAGAGCATTTCGACATACAAGCACCCTGGCAGCTATGAAGTTGATGACAGCTTTGGTGAATGTGG
CACTAAATCTTAGCATTAATATGGATAATACACAAAGACAATATGAAGCAGAACGGAATAAAATGATTGG
AAAACGAGCCAATGAGAGGCTAGAACTCCTGCTACAAAAGCGGAAAGAGCTTCAGGAAAATCAAGATGAA
ATAGAAAATATGATGAATGCAATATTTAAAGGAGTGTTTGTACATAGATACCGTGATGCGATAGCTGAAA
TTCGAGCTATTTGCATTGAAGAGATTGGCATTTGGATGAAGATGTATAGTGATGCCTTTCTTAATGACAG
TTATTTAAAATATGTTGGTTGGACTATGCATGATAAGCAAGGTGAAGTAAGACTCAAATGTCTTACTGCT
CTACAAGGGCTTTATTATAACAAAGAGCTTAATTCCAAACTGGAACTTTTTACCAGTCGGTTCAAGGATA
GAATTGTGTCTATGACCCTTGACAAAGAATATGATGTTGCAGTACAAGCAATAAAATTACTCACTCTTGT
TTTACAGAGTAGTGAAGAAGTTCTCACTGCAGAAGATTGTGAAAATGTCTATCATCTGGTTTATTCAGCT
CACCGGCCAGTAGCAGTAGCAGCTGGAGAATTTCTCTACAAAAAGCTCTTCAGTCGTAGAGATCCAGAGG
AGGATGGAATGATGAAAAGAAGAGGAAGACAAGGTCCAAATGCCAACCTTGTTAAGACATTGGTTTTTTT
CTTTCTAGAAAGTGAGTTACATGAGCATGCAGCATACCTTGTGGATAGCATGTGGGACTGTGCTACTGAG
CTGCTGAAAGACTGGGAATGTATGAATAGCTTGTTACTGGAAGAGCCACTTAGTGGAGAGGAAGCACTAA
CAGATAGGCAAGAGAGTGCTCTGATTGAAATAATGCTTTGTACCATTAGACAAGCGGCTGAATGTCATCC
TCCCGTGGGAAGAGGGACAGGAAAAAGGGTGCTTACAGCAAAGGAGAAGAAGACACAGTTGGATGATAGG
ACAAAAATCACTGAGCTTTTTGCCGTGGCCCTTCCTCAGTTATTAGCAAAATACTCTGTAGATGCAGAAA
AGGTGACTAACTTGTTGCAGTTGCCTCAGTACTTTGATTTGGAAATATATACCACTGGACGATTAGAAAA
GCATTTGGATGCCTTATTGCGACAGATCCGGAATATTGTAGAGAAGCACACAGATACAGATGTTTTGGAA
GCATGTTCTAAAACTTACCATGCACTCTGTAATGAAGAGTTCACAATCTTCAACAGAGTAGATATTTCAA
GAAGTCAACTGATAGATGAATTGGCAGATAAATTTAACCGGCTTCTTGAAGATTTTCTGCAAGAGGGTGA
AGAACCTGATGAAGATGATGCATATCAGGTATTGTCAACATTGAAGAGGATCACTGCTTTTCATAATGCC
CATGACCTTTCAAAGTGGGATTTATTTGCTTGTAATTACAAACTCTTGAAAACTGGAATCGAAAATGGAG
ACATGCCTGAGCAGATTGTTATTCACGCACTGCAGTGTACTCACTATGTAATCCTTTGGCAACTTGCTAA
GATAACTGAAAGCAGCTCTACAAAGGAGGACTTGCTGCGTTTAAAGAAACAAATGAGAGTATTTTGTCAG
ATATGTCAACATTACCTGACCAACGTGAATACTACTGTTAAGGAACAGGCCTTCACTATTCTGTGTGATA
TTTTGATGATCTTCAGCCATCAGATTATGTCAGGAGGGCGTGACATGTTAGAGCCATTAGTGTATACCCC
TGATTCTTCATTGCAGTCTGAGTTGCTCAGCTTTATTTTGGATCATGTCTTCATTGAACAGGATGATGAT
AATAATAGTGCAGATGGTCAGCAAGAGGATGAAGCCAGTAAAATTGAAGCTCTGCACAAGAGAAGAAATT
TACTTGCAGCATTTTGTAAGCTAATTGTATATACTGTGGTGGAGATGAATACAGCTGCAGATATCTTCAA
ACAGTATATGAAGTATTATAATGACTATGGAGATATCATCAAAGAAACAATGAGTAAAACAAGGCAGATA
GACAAAATTCAGTGTGCTAAGACCCTTATTCTCAGTCTGCAACAGCTTTTTAATGAAATGATACAAGAAA
ATGGCTATAATTTTGATAGATCATCCTCTACATTTAGTGGCATAAAAGAACTTGCTCGACGTTTTGCTTT
AACTTTTGGACTTGATCAGTTGAAAACAAGAGAAGCCATTGCCATGCTACACAAAGATGGCATAGAATTT
GCTTTTAAAGAGCCTAATCCGCAAGGGGAGAGCCATCCACCTTTAAATTTGGCATTTCTTGATATTCTGA
GTGAATTTTCTTCTAAACTACTTCGACAAGACAAAAGAACAGTGTATGTTTACTTGGAAAAGTTCATGAC
CTTTCAGATGTCACTCCGAAGAGAGGATGTGTGGCTTCCACTGATGTCTTACCGAAATTCTTTGCTAGCT
GGTGGTGATGATGACACCATGTCAGTCATTAGTGGAATCAGCAGCCGGGGGTCAACAGTACGGAGTAAAA
AATCAAAACCATCTACAGGAAAACGGAAAGTGGTTGAGGGCATGCAGCTTTCACTCACTGAAGAAAGTAG
TAGTAGTGACAGTATGTGGTTAAGCAGAGAACAAACACTGCACACCCCTGTTATGATGCAGACACCACAA
CTCACCTCCACTATTATGAGAGAGCCCAAAAGATTACGGCCTGAGGATAGCTTCATGAGTGTTTATCCAA
TGCAGACTGAACATCATCAAACACCTCTTGATTATAATCGGCGTGGCACAAGCCTAATGGAAGATGATGA
AGAGCCAATTGTGGAAGATGTTATGATGTCCTCAGAAGGGAGGATTGAGGATCTTAATGAGGGAATGGAT
TTTGACACCATGGATATAGATTTGCCACCATCAAAGAACAGACGAGAGAGAACAGAACTGAAGCCTGATT
TCTTTGATCCAGCTTCAATTATGGATGAATCAGTTCTTGGAGTGTCAATGTTT
